Addgene plasmid #145029: pET_RTX-6xHis
Purpose: pET vector for IPTG-inducible, T7-based expression of RTX bearing a C-terminal 6xHis tag
Depositing lab: Andrew Ellington. Depositing organization: University of Texas at Austin. Publication: A one-enzyme RT-qPCR assay for SARS-CoV-2, and procedures for reagent production. Bhadra S, Maranhao AC, Paik I, Ellington AD. BioProtocol 2021 10.21769/BioProtoc.3898.
Backbone
  Vector backbone: modified pET21
  Backbone size w/o insert (bp): 5871
  Total vector size (bp): 8232
  Vector type: Bacterial Expression
Growth in bacteria
  Bacterial resistance: Ampicillin, 100 μg/mL
  Growth temperature: 37°C
  Growth strain: DH5alpha
  Copy number: High Copy
Gene/Insert
  Gene/Insert name: RTX (alt name: Reverse Transcription Xenopolymerase)
  Species: Synthetic
  Insert size (bp): 2361
  Promoter: T7
  Tag / fusion protein: 6xHis (C terminal on insert)
  Cloning method: Restriction Enzyme; 5′ cloning site NdeI (not destroyed); 3′ cloning site NotI (not destroyed)
  Sequencing primers: 5′ GATCTCGATCCCGCGAAATTAATACGAC; 3′ TTGCTCAGCGGTGGCAGCAGC
Resource information
  A portion of this plasmid was derived from a plasmid made by: Jared Ellefson (Ellington Lab)
Terms and licenses: Academic/Nonprofit Terms; Industry Terms: Not Available to Industry
Depositor comments: Please note: Addgene’s first pass of QC with Sanger sequencing was unable to cover the region containing the N210DL mutation in RTX. Please visit https://doi.org/10.1101/2020.03.29.013342 for bioRxiv preprint.
How to cite: pET_RTX-6xHis was a gift from Andrew Ellington (Addgene plasmid # 145029 ; http://n2t.net/addgene:145029 ; RRID:Addgene_145029)
