[The description below was written by a language model from this plasmid's Addgene catalogue record and the feature table of its GenBank file.]
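Description:
pET_RTX-6xHis is an 8,232 bp bacterial expression plasmid built on a modified pET21 backbone for IPTG-inducible, T7-driven production of RTX, the synthetic "Reverse Transcription Xenopolymerase", in E. coli. It replicates from a ColE1/pMB1-type origin and is selected with ampicillin through the bla (AmpR) gene under its own promoter. The catalogue lists it as high copy, although the feature table also annotates a rop gene, which normally keeps plasmid copy number down. An M13/f1 phage origin is present as well, which in principle allows single-stranded DNA production.

The 2,361 bp RTX insert sits between retained NdeI and NotI sites, downstream of a T7 promoter, an adjacent lac operator and the T7 gene 10 ribosome binding site. It is followed by an in-frame C-terminal 6xHis tag for metal-affinity purification and then the T7 terminator. The RTX coding sequence is not annotated as a feature in the table, and a consensus Shine-Dalgarno motif flagged within that span is most likely an automatic annotation hit rather than a designed element. A plasmid-borne lacI gene with its own promoter supplies lac repressor, which holds the T7lac promoter off until IPTG is added in a host that expresses T7 RNA polymerase. One visible modification of the backbone is an array of five rrnB T1 terminators upstream of the T7 promoter, which would be expected to block read-through transcription into the expression cassette.

According to the associated publication, the purified enzyme is used as the single polymerase in a one-enzyme RT-qPCR assay for SARS-CoV-2. The depositor notes that the repository's initial Sanger sequencing did not cover the region of RTX containing the mutation recorded as N210DL.
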