LOCUS       Exported 8232 bp ds-DNA circular SYN 12-MAY-2021
DEFINITION  pET vector for IPTG-inducible, T7-based expression of RTX bearing a
            C-terminal 6xHis tag.
ACCESSION   .
VERSION     .
KEYWORDS    pET_RTX-6xHis
SOURCE      synthetic DNA construct
  ORGANISM  synthetic DNA construct
REFERENCE   1 (bases 1 to 8232)
  AUTHORS   Bhadra S, Maranhao AC, Ellington AD
  TITLE     A one-enzyme RT-qPCR assay for SARS-CoV-2, and procedures for
            reagent production
  JOURNAL   bioRxiv
REFERENCE   2 (bases 1 to 8232)
  AUTHORS   .
  TITLE     Direct Submission
  JOURNAL   Exported May 12, 2021 from SnapGene Server 1.1.58
            http://www.snapgene.com
FEATURES             Location/Qualifiers
     source          1..8232
                     /organism="synthetic DNA construct"
                     /mol_type="other DNA"
     terminator      86..172
                     /gene="Escherichia coli rrnB"
                     /label=rrnB T1 terminator
                     /note="transcription terminator T1 from the E. coli rrnB
                     gene"
     terminator      269..355
                     /gene="Escherichia coli rrnB"
                     /label=rrnB T1 terminator
                     /note="transcription terminator T1 from the E. coli rrnB
                     gene"
     terminator      452..538
                     /gene="Escherichia coli rrnB"
                     /label=rrnB T1 terminator
                     /note="transcription terminator T1 from the E. coli rrnB
                     gene"
     terminator      635..721
                     /gene="Escherichia coli rrnB"
                     /label=rrnB T1 terminator
                     /note="transcription terminator T1 from the E. coli rrnB
                     gene"
     terminator      818..904
                     /gene="Escherichia coli rrnB"
                     /label=rrnB T1 terminator
                     /note="transcription terminator T1 from the E. coli rrnB
                     gene"
     primer_bind     1039..1058
                     /label=T7
                     /note="T7 promoter, forward primer"
     promoter        1039..1057
                     /label=T7 promoter
                     /note="promoter for bacteriophage T7 RNA polymerase"
     protein_bind    1058..1082
                     /label=lac operator
                     /bound_moiety="lac repressor encoded by lacI"
                     /note="The lac repressor binds to the lac operator to
                     inhibit transcription in E. coli. This inhibition can be
                     relieved by adding lactose or
                     isopropyl-beta-D-thiogalactopyranoside (IPTG)."
     RBS             1097..1119
                     /note="efficient ribosome binding site from bacteriophage
                     T7 gene 10 (Olins and Rangwala, 1989)"
     RBS             3055..3063
                     /label=Shine-Dalgarno sequence
                     /note="full consensus sequence for ribosome-binding sites
                     upstream of start codons in E. coli; complementary to a
                     region in the 3' end of the 16S rRNA (Chen et al., 1994)"
     CDS             3464..3481
                     /codon_start=1
                     /product="6xHis affinity tag"
                     /label=6xHis
                     /translation="HHHHHH"
     primer_bind     complement(3548..3566)
                     /label=T7 Term
                     /note="T7 terminator, reverse primer"
     terminator      3562..3609
                     /label=T7 terminator
                     /note="transcription terminator for bacteriophage T7 RNA
                     polymerase"
     promoter        3669..3773
                     /gene="bla"
                     /label=AmpR promoter
     CDS             3774..4634
                     /codon_start=1
                     /gene="bla"
                     /product="beta-lactamase"
                     /label=AmpR
                     /note="confers resistance to ampicillin, carbenicillin, and
                     related antibiotics"
                     /translation="MSIQHFRVALIPFFAAFCLPVFAHPETLVKVKDAEDQLGARVGYI
                     ELDLNSGKILESFRPEERFPMMSTFKVLLCGAVLSRVDAGQEQLGRRIHYSQNDLVEYS
                     PVTEKHLTDGMTVRELCSAAITMSDNTAANLLLTTIGGPKELTAFLHNMGDHVTRLDRW
                     EPELNEAIPNDERDTTMPVAMATTLRKLLTGELLTLASRQQLIDWMEADKVAGPLLRSA
                     LPAGWFIADKSGAGERGSRGIIAALGPDGKPSRIVVIYTTGSQATMDERNRQIAEIGAS
                     LIKHW"
     primer_bind     complement(3992..4011)
                     /label=Amp-R
                     /note="Ampicillin resistance gene, reverse primer"
     rep_origin      complement(4676..5189)
                     /direction=LEFT
                     /label=M13 ori
                     /note="M13 bacteriophage origin of replication; arrow
                     indicates direction of (+) strand synthesis"
     primer_bind     complement(4871..4892)
                     /label=F1ori-F
                     /note="F1 origin, forward primer"
     primer_bind     5083..5102
                     /label=F1ori-R
                     /note="F1 origin, reverse primer"
     rep_origin      5300..5888
                     /direction=RIGHT
                     /label=ori
                     /note="high-copy-number ColE1/pMB1/pBR322/pUC origin of
                     replication"
     primer_bind     5789..5808
                     /label=pBR322ori-F
                     /note="pBR322 origin, forward primer"
     primer_bind     6042..6059
                     /label=L4440
                     /note="L4440 vector, forward primer"
     primer_bind     complement(6081..6100)
                     /label=pRS-marker
                     /note="pRS vectors, use to sequence yeast selectable
                     marker"
     primer_bind     6241..6263
                     /label=pGEX 3'
                     /note="pGEX vectors, reverse primer"
     CDS             complement(6257..6448)
                     /codon_start=1
                     /gene="rop"
                     /product="Rop protein, which maintains plasmids at low copy
                     number"
                     /label=rop
                     /translation="MTKQEKTALNMARFIRSQTLTLLEKLNELDADEQADICESLHDHA
                     DELYRSCLARFGDDGENL"
     CDS             complement(7005..8087)
                     /codon_start=1
                     /gene="lacI"
                     /product="lac repressor"
                     /label=lacI
                     /note="The lac repressor binds to the lac operator to
                     inhibit transcription in E. coli. This inhibition can be
                     relieved by adding lactose or
                     isopropyl-beta-D-thiogalactopyranoside (IPTG)."
                     /translation="MKPVTLYDVAEYAGVSYQTVSRVVNQASHVSAKTREKVEAAMAEL
                     NYIPNRVAQQLAGKQSLLIGVATSSLALHAPSQIVAAIKSRADQLGASVVVSMVERSGV
                     EACKAAVHNLLAQRVSGLIINYPLDDQDAIAVEAACTNVPALFLDVSDQTPINSIIFSH
                     EDGTRLGVEHLVALGHQQIALLAGPLSSVSARPRLAGWHKYLTRNQIQPIAEREGDWSA
                     MSGFQQTMQMLNEGIVPTAMLVANDQMALGAMRAITESGLRVGADISVVGYDDTEDSSC
                     YIPPLTTIKQDFRLLGQTSVDRLLQLSQGQAVKGNQLLPVSLVKRKTTLAPNTQTASPR
                     ALADSLMQLARQVSRLESGQ"
     primer_bind     8049..8068
                     /label=LacI-R
                     /note="LacI, reverse primer"
     promoter        complement(8088..8165)
                     /gene="lacI"
                     /label=lacI promoter
ORIGIN
        1 gttgagcacc gccgccgcaa ggaatggtgc atgccggcat gccgcccttt cgtcttcaag
       61 aattaattcc caattcccca ggcatcaaat aaaacgaaag gctcagtcga aagactgggc
      121 ctttcgtttt atctgttgtt tgtcggtgaa cgctctcctg agtaggacaa atccgccggg
      181 agcggatttg aacgttgcga agcaacggcc cggagggtgg cgggcaggac gcccgccata
      241 aactgccagg aattaattcc ccaggcatca aataaaacga aaggctcagt cgaaagactg
      301 ggcctttcgt tttatctgtt gtttgtcggt gaacgctctc ctgagtagga caaatccgcc
      361 gggagcggat ttgaacgttg cgaagcaacg gcccggaggg tggcgggcag gacgcccgcc
      421 ataaactgcc aggaattaat tccccaggca tcaaataaaa cgaaaggctc agtcgaaaga
      481 ctgggccttt cgttttatct gttgtttgtc ggtgaacgct ctcctgagta ggacaaatcc
      541 gccgggagcg gatttgaacg ttgcgaagca acggcccgga gggtggcggg caggacgccc
      601 gccataaact gccaggaatt aattccccag gcatcaaata aaacgaaagg ctcagtcgaa
      661 agactgggcc tttcgtttta tctgttgttt gtcggtgaac gctctcctga gtaggacaaa
      721 tccgccggga gcggatttga acgttgcgaa gcaacggccc ggagggtggc gggcaggacg
      781 cccgccataa actgccagga attaattccc caggcatcaa ataaaacgaa aggctcagtc
      841 gaaagactgg gcctttcgtt ttatctgttg tttgtcggtg aacgctctcc tgagtaggac
      901 aaatccgccg ggagcggatt tgaacgttgc gaagcaacgg cccggagggt ggcgggcagg
      961 acgcccgcca taaactgcca ggaattgggg atcggaatta attcccggtt taaaccgggg
     1021 atctcgatcc cgcgaaatta atacgactca ctatagggga attgtgagcg gataacaatt
     1081 cccctctaga aataattttg tttaacttta agaaggagat atacatatga ttcttgacac
     1141 ggattacatc acggaagacg gcaagccggt tatccgtatt ttcaagaaag aaaacggcga
     1201 attcaagatt gaatacgatc ggacatttga accgtacctg tacgctctcc tcaaggatga
     1261 tagcgcaatc gaagaagtga aaaaaatcac cgcagagcgg catggcacag tggtaacagt
     1321 taagcgggtc gagaaagtgc agaagaagtt cttaggccgg ccagtcgaag tatggaaatt
     1381 atacttcaca catccacagg acgttccggc gatcatggat aagattcggg agcatccggc
     1441 ggtaatcgat atctatgaat acgatattcc gttcgctatt cgctacctta ttgacaaagg
     1501 tttagttcca atggagggtg atgaggaact taaactgtta gcattcgata tcgaaacact
     1561 ttatcacgaa ggtgaagagt ttgccgaagg tccgatttta atgatctcgt acgccgatga
     1621 agaaggcgca cgcgtaatta cgtggaaaaa tgtggacctc ccgtacgtag acgtagtgag
     1681 cactgagcgc gagatgatta aacgtttcct tcgggtagta aaagaaaaag acccagacgt
     1741 gctgattacg tataacggcg acaactttga ttttgcctat ctcaagaagc gttgcgaaaa
     1801 gttaggcatt aatttcgccc tgggtcggga cggttcagag ccgaaaattc agcggatggg
     1861 cgaccgcttt gctgtggagg taaaaggtcg catccatttc gatttatatc cggttatccg
     1921 gcgcaccatc aacttgccga cttacacact tgaagcagtt tacgaagcgg tgttcggcca
     1981 accaaaagaa aaggtttatg ccgaggagat taccaccgca tgggaaactg gcgaaaactt
     2041 ggagcgggtg gctcggtatt ccatggaaga tgccaaggtg acctacgaac tgggcaaaga
     2101 gtttttaccg atggaagcac aattaagccg ccttattggt cagtccctct gggatgtgtc
     2161 gcgttcttca acgggcaatt tagtcgaatg gtttcttctt cggaaagcgt acgagcgtaa
     2221 cgagcttgct ccaaataagc cagacgaaaa agaattggct cggcgccatc agtcacatga
     2281 gggcggctac attaaggagc cagaacgggg cttgtgggag aacatcgtct accttgattt
     2341 tcggtctctt tatccgtcta ttatcatcac acataacgtc tcgccagata ccctgaaccg
     2401 tgaaggctgt aaagaatatg atgtggcacc acaggtcggc catcgttttt gtaaagactt
     2461 cccgggcttc attccatctc ttctgggtga tttgttagaa gagcgtcaaa agatcaagaa
     2521 acgtatgaaa gcgacaattg acccaattga acgcaaatta cttgattacc gtcagcgtgc
     2581 aatcaagatc ctcgcgaact ctctgtacgg ttattacggc tacgcacgcg cccggtggta
     2641 ttgcaaagaa tgtgcagaat cagtcattgc ttggggtcgg gagtacctga ccatgacgat
     2701 taaggaaatt gaggagaaat acggtttcaa ggtcatctat agtgacacgg atggtttctt
     2761 tgcaacgatt ccaggtgcgg acgcagaaac tgtaaagaaa aaggcaatgg agttcttgaa
     2821 gtatattaat gcgaagttgc caggcgccct ggaattagag tacgaaggtt tttataagcg
     2881 tggcctgttc gtgacaaaga agaaatacgc ggtaattgac gaggaaggca agatcacaac
     2941 tcgtggcttg gaaattgttc gtcgcgattg gagcgagatc gcaaaggaga cccaagctcg
     3001 tgtgttggag gccctcctga aggatggtga cgtcgaaaaa gccgtacgca tcgttaagga
     3061 ggttacagag aagcttagca agtatgaggt cccaccagag aaacttgtta ttcataaaca
     3121 aatcactcgc gaccttaaag actataaggc cactggtcca cacgtcgccg tagcaaagcg
     3181 gcttgcggct cggggcgtca agattcggcc aggcacggtt attagttaca tcgtcctcaa
     3241 aggctcaggc cggattgttg atcgcgcgat tccatttgat gaatttgatc cgacgaagca
     3301 taaatatgat gcggaatatt acattgaaaa acaggttctg ccggcggtgg agcgcatctt
     3361 acgtgcgttc ggctatcgca aggaggattt gcggtaccag aaaactcgtc aagtcggttt
     3421 gagtgcccgt ctgaagccga aaggtaccct cgagggatcc agccatcacc atcaccatca
     3481 ctgataagcg gccgcattga tccggctgct aacaaagccc gaaaggaagc tgagttggct
     3541 gctgccaccg ctgagcaata actagcataa ccccttgggg cctctaaacg ggtcttgagg
     3601 ggttttttgc tgaaaggagg aactatatcc ggataactac gtcaggtggc acttttcggg
     3661 gaaatgtgcg cggaacccct atttgtttat ttttctaaat acattcaaat atgtatccgc
     3721 tcatgagaca ataaccctga taaatgcttc aataatattg aaaaaggaag agtatgagta
     3781 ttcaacattt ccgtgtcgcc cttattccct tttttgcggc attttgcctt cctgtttttg
     3841 ctcacccaga aacgctggtg aaagtaaaag atgctgaaga tcagttgggt gcacgagtgg
     3901 gttacatcga actggatctc aacagcggta agatccttga gagttttcgc cccgaagaac
     3961 gtttcccaat gatgagcact tttaaagttc tgctatgtgg cgcggtatta tcccgtgttg
     4021 acgccgggca agagcaactc ggtcgccgca tacactattc tcagaatgac ttggttgagt
     4081 actcaccagt cacagaaaag catcttacgg atggcatgac agtaagagaa ttatgcagtg
     4141 ctgccataac catgagtgat aacactgcgg ccaacttact tctgacaacg atcggaggac
     4201 cgaaggagct aaccgctttt ttgcacaaca tgggggatca tgtaactcgc cttgatcgtt
     4261 gggaaccgga gctgaatgaa gccataccaa acgacgagcg tgacaccacg atgcctgtag
     4321 caatggcaac aacgttgcgc aaactattaa ctggcgaact acttactcta gcttcccggc
     4381 aacaattaat agactggatg gaggcggata aagttgcagg accacttctg cgctcggccc
     4441 ttccggctgg ctggtttatt gctgataaat ctggagccgg tgagcgtggg tctcgcggta
     4501 tcattgcagc actggggcca gatggtaagc cctcccgtat cgtagttatc tacacgacgg
     4561 ggagtcaggc aactatggat gaacgaaata gacagatcgc tgagataggt gcctcactga
     4621 ttaagcattg gtaactgtca gaccaagttt actcatatat actttagatt gatttacccc
     4681 ggttgataat cagaaaagcc ccaaaaacag gaagattgta taagcaaata tttaaattgt
     4741 aaacgttaat attttgttaa aattcgcgtt aaatttttgt taaatcagct cattttttaa
     4801 ccaataggcc gaaatcggca aaatccctta taaatcaaaa gaatagcccg agatagggtt
     4861 gagtgttgtt ccagtttgga acaagagtcc actattaaag aacgtggact ccaacgtcaa
     4921 aggnnnnnnn nnnnnnnnnn nnnnnnnnnn nnnnnnnnnn nnnnnnnnnn nnnnnnnnnn
     4981 nnnnnnnnnn nnnnnnnnnn nnnnnnnnnn nnnnnnnnnn nnnnnnnnnn nnnnnnnnnn
     5041 nnnnnnnnnn nnnnnnnnnn nnnngnnnnn nnnnnnnnnn nnnnnnnnnn nnnnnnnnnn
     5101 nnnnnnnnnn nnnnnnnnnn nnnnnnnnnn nnnnnnnnnn nnnnnnnnnn nnnnnnnnnn
     5161 nnnnnnnnnn nnnnnnnnnn nnnnnnnnnn aaaggatcta ggtgaagatc ctttttgata
     5221 atctcatgac caaaatccct taacgtgagt tttcgttcca ctgagcgtca gaccccgtag
     5281 aaaagatcaa aggatcttct tgagatcctt tttttctgcg cgtaatctgc tgcttgcaaa
     5341 caaaaaaacc accgctacca gcggtggttt gtttgccgga tcaagagcta ccaactcttt
     5401 ttccgaaggt aactggcttc agcagagcgc agataccaaa tactgtcctt ctagtgtagc
     5461 cgtagttagg ccaccacttc aagaactctg tagcaccgcc tacatacctc gctctgctaa
     5521 tcctgttacc agtggctgct gccagtggcg ataagtcgtg tcttaccggg ttggactcaa
     5581 gacgatagtt accggataag gcgcagcggt cgggctgaac ggggggttcg tgcacacagc
     5641 ccagcttgga gcgaacgacc tacaccgaac tgagatacct acagcgtgag ctatgagaaa
     5701 gcgccacgct tcccgaaggg agaaaggcgg acaggtatcc ggtaagcggc agggtcggaa
     5761 caggagagcg cacgagggag cttccagggg gaaacgcctg gtatctttat agtcctgtcg
     5821 ggtttcgcca cctctgactt gagcgtcgat ttttgtgatg ctcgtcaggg gggcggagcc
     5881 tatggaaaaa cgccagcaac gcggcctttt tacggttcct ggccttttgc tggccttttg
     5941 ctcacatgtt ctttcctgcg ttatcccctg attctgtgga taaccgtatt accgcctttg
     6001 agtgagctga taccgctcgc cgcagccgaa cgaccgagcg cagcgagtca gtgagcgagg
     6061 aagctatggt gcactctcag tacaatctgc tctgatgccg catagttaag ccagtataca
     6121 ctccgctatc gctacgtgac tgggtcatgg ctgcgccccg acacccgcca acacccgctg
     6181 acgcgccctg acgggcttgt ctgctcccgg catccgctta cagacaagct gtgaccgtct
     6241 ccgggagctg catgtgtcag aggttttcac cgtcatcacc gaaacgcgcg aggcagctgc
     6301 ggtaaagctc atcagcgtgg tcgtgcagcg attcacagat gtctgcctgt tcatccgcgt
     6361 ccagctcgtt gagtttctcc agaagcgtta atgtctggct tctgataaag cgggccatgt
     6421 taagggcggt tttttcctgt ttggtcactg atgcctccgt gtaaggggga tttctgttca
     6481 tgggggtaat gataccgatg aaacgagaga ggatgctcac gatacgggtt actgatgatg
     6541 aacatgcccg gttactggaa cgttgtgagg gtaaacaact ggcggtatgg atgcggcggg
     6601 accagagaaa aatcactcag ggtcaatgcc agccgaacgc cagcaagacg tagcccagcg
     6661 cgtcggccgc catgccggcg ataatggcct gcttctcgcc gaaacgtttg gtggcgggac
     6721 cagtgacgaa ggcttgagcg agggcgtgca agattccgaa taccgcaagc gacaggccga
     6781 tcatcgtcgc gctccagcga aagcggtcct cgccgaaaat gacccagagc gctgccggca
     6841 cctgtcctac gagttgcatg ataaagaaga cagtcataag tgcggcgacg atagtcatgc
     6901 cccgcgccca ccggaaggag ctgactgggt tgaaggctct caagggcatc ggtcgagatc
     6961 ccggtgccta atgagtgagc taacttacat taattgcgtt gcgctcactg cccgctttcc
     7021 agtcgggaaa cctgtcgtgc cagctgcatt aatgaatcgg ccaacgcgcg gggagaggcg
     7081 gtttgcgtat tgggcgccag ggtggttttt cttttcacca gtgagacggg caacagctga
     7141 ttgcccttca ccgcctggcc ctgagagagt tgcagcaagc ggtccacgct ggtttgcccc
     7201 agcaggcgaa aatcctgttt gatggtggtt aacggcggga tataacatga gctgtcttcg
     7261 gtatcgtcgt atcccactac cgagatgtcc gcaccaacgc gcagcccgga ctcggtaatg
     7321 gcgcgcattg cgcccagcgc catctgatcg ttggcaacca gcatcgcagt gggaacgatg
     7381 ccctcattca gcatttgcat ggtttgttga aaaccggaca tggcactcca gtcgccttcc
     7441 cgttccgcta tcggctgaat ttgattgcga gtgagatatt tatgccagcc agccagacgc
     7501 ggacgcgccg agacagaact taatgggccc gctaacagcg cgatttgctg gtgacccaat
     7561 gcgaccagat gctccacgcc cagtcgcgta ccgtcttcat gggagaaaat aatactgttg
     7621 atgggtgtct ggtcagagac atcaagaaat aacgccggaa cattagtgca ggcagcttcc
     7681 acagcaatgg catcctggtc atccagcgga tagttaatga tcagcccact gacgcgttgc
     7741 gcgagaagat tgtgcaccgc cgctttacag gcttcgacgc cgcttcgttc taccatcgac
     7801 accaccacgc tggcacccag ttgatcggcg cgagatttaa tcgccgcgac aatttgcgac
     7861 ggcgcgtgca gggccagact ggaggtggca acgccaatca gcaacgactg tttgcccgcc
     7921 agttgttgtg ccacgcggtt gggaatgtaa ttcagctccg ccatcgccgc ttccactttt
     7981 tcccgcgttt tcgcagaaac gtggctggcc tggttcacca cgcgggaaac ggtctgataa
     8041 gagacaccgg catactctgc gacatcgtat aacgttactg gtttcacatt caccaccctg
     8101 aattgactct cttccgggcg ctatcatgcc ataccgcgaa aggttttgcg ccattcgatg
     8161 gtgtccggga tctcgacgct ctcccttatg cgactcctgc attaggaagc agcccagtag
     8221 taggttgagg cc
//
