>Addgene plasmid #145029 | pET_RTX-6xHis | addgene partial sequence | sequence record 288179 | T7 5'-TAATACGACTCACTATAGGG-3'
CTAGAATNTTTTGTTTNNTTTAAGAAGGAGATATACATATGATTCTTGACACNGNTTNNNTCACGGAAGA
CGGCAAGCCGGTTATCCGTATTTTCAAGAAAGAAAACGGCGAATTCAAGATTGAATACGATCGGACATTT
GAACCGTACCTGTACGCTCTCCTCAAGGATGATAGCGCAATCGAAGAAGTGAAAAAAATCACCGCAGAGC
GGCATGGCACAGTGGTAACAGTTAAGCGGGTCGAGAAAGTGCAGAAGAAGTTCTTAGGCCGGCCAGTCGA
AGTATGGAAATTATACTTCACACATCCACAGGACGTTCCGGCGATCATGGATAAGATTCGGGAGCATCCG
GCGGTAATCGATATCTATGAATACGATATTCCGTTCGCTATTCGCTACCTTATTGACAAAGGTTTAGTTC
CAATGGAGGGTGATGAGGAACTTAAACTGTTAGCATTCGATATCGAAACACTTTATCACNAAGGTGAAGA
GTTTGCCGAAGGTCCNATTTTAATGATCTCGTAC
