>Addgene plasmid #145029 | pET_RTX-6xHis | addgene partial sequence | sequence record 288180 | T7term 5'-GCTAGTTATTGCTCAGCGG-3'
GGCTTTGTTAGCAGCCGGATCAATGCGGCCGCTTATCAGTGATGGTGATGGTGATGGCTGGATCCCTCGA
GGGTACCTTTCGGCTTCAGACGGGCACTCAAACCGACTTGACGAGTTTTCTGGTACCGCAAATCCTCCTT
GCGATAGCCGAACGCACGTAAGATGCGCTCCACCGCCGGCAGAACCTGTTTTTCAATGTAATATTCCGCA
TCATATTTATGCTTCGTCGGATCAAATTCATCAAATGGAATCGCGCGATCAACAATCCGGCCTGAGCCTT
TGAGGACGATGTAACTAATAACCGTGCCTGGCCGAATCTTGACGCCCCGAGCCGCAAGCCGCTTTGCTAC
GGCGACGTGTGGACCAGTGGCCTTATAGTCTTTAAGGTCGCGAGTGATTTGTTTATGAATAACAAGTTTC
TCTGGTGGGACCTCATACTTGCTAAGCTTCTCTGTAACCTCCTTAACGATGCGTACGGCTTTTTCGACGT
CACCATCCTTCAGGAGGGCCTCCAACACACGAGCTTGGGTCTCCTTTGCGATCTCGCTCCAATCGCGACG
AACAATTTCCAAGCCACGAGTTGTGATCTTGCCTTCCTCGTCAATTACCGCGTATTTCTTCTTTGTCACG
AACAGGCCACGCTTATAAAAACCTTCGTACTCTAATTCCAGGGCGCCTGGCAACTTCGCATTAATATACT
TCAAGAACTCCATTGCCTTTTTCTTTACAGTTTCTGCGTCCGCACCTGGAATCGTTGCAAAGAAACCATC
CGTGTCACTATAGATGACCTTGAAACCGTATTTCTCCTCAATTTCCTTAATCGTCATGGTCAGGTACTCC
CGACCCCAAGCAATGACTGATTCTGCACATTCTTTGCAATACCACCGGGCGCGTG
